Addgene plasmid #216902: pST39-Mega'-deltaRG
Purpose: Mega' with knockout of GvpR and GvpR
Depositing lab: George Lu. Depositing organization: Rice University. Publication: Elucidating the assembly of gas vesicles by systematic protein-protein interaction analysis. Iburg M, Anderson AP, Wong VT, Anton ED, He A, Lu GJ. EMBO J. 2024 Oct;43(19):4156-4172. doi: 10.1038/s44318-024-00178-2. Epub 2024 Sep 3. PubMed 39227754.
Backbone
  Vector backbone: pST39
  Vector type: Bacterial Expression
Growth in bacteria
  Bacterial resistance: Ampicillin, 100 μg/mL
  Growth temperature: 30°C
  Growth strain: DH5alpha
  Copy number: Low Copy
Gene/Insert
  Gene/Insert name: Mega' with knockout of GvpR and GvpR
  Species: Synthetic; Priestia megaterium
  Cloning method: Gibson Cloning
Terms and licenses: Academic/Nonprofit Terms; Industry Terms: Not Available to Industry
Depositor comments: Please visit https://www.biorxiv.org/content/10.1101/2023.07.23.550228v1 for bioRxiv preprint.
How to cite: pST39-Mega'-deltaRG was a gift from George Lu (Addgene plasmid # 216902 ; http://n2t.net/addgene:216902 ; RRID:Addgene_216902)
