[The description below was written by a language model from this plasmid's Addgene catalogue record and pLannotate feature annotations shown in this document.]
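Description:
pST39-Mega'-deltaRG is an 8.2 kb bacterial expression plasmid built on the pST39 backbone, a T7-driven polycistronic expression vector for E. coli. It replicates from a ColE1/pMB1-type origin and retains the pBR322-style bom region and the rop gene, which holds copy number down, consistent with the low-copy designation in the record. Selection is by ampicillin through the bla (TEM beta-lactamase) gene under its own promoter. The short "RSF ori" and mbeC hits in the annotation are fragmentary matches adjacent to the origin region and probably reflect related backbone sequence rather than a separate functional replicon.

The payload, assembled by Gibson cloning, is "Mega'", a variant of the gas vesicle gene cluster from Priestia (formerly Bacillus) megaterium, placed between a T7 promoter and a T7 terminator so that the whole roughly 5.5 kb operon is transcribed by T7 RNA polymerase. Automated annotation recognises only three of the genes: gvpB (the GvpA-type major shell protein), gvpS and gvpJ. The remaining stretches of the cluster are unannotated, so the full gene content cannot be read from the feature table, and small hits such as the OsADH 5'-UTR, ydeC and SET1 fragments are likely to be spurious. The catalogue purpose reads "knockout of GvpR and GvpR", an apparent typo; the name "deltaRG" suggests that GvpR and GvpG are the two genes removed, but the record does not confirm this, nor how the knockouts were made. The construct belongs to a study of gas vesicle assembly, where such deletion variants would serve to test whether individual Gvp proteins are needed for vesicle formation in E. coli.
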