Features (pLannotate 1.2.2; 16 found; start..end, strand, type, name):
     48..181     +  rep_origin     RSF ori (fragment): Plasmids containing the RSF 1030 origin of replication can be propagated in E. coli cells that contain additional plasmids with compatible origins.
    186..325     -  misc_feature   bom: basis of mobility region from pBR322
    427..618     -  CDS            rop: Rop protein, which maintains plasmids at low copy number; rop
    658..768     +  CDS            mbeC (fragment): MBEC_ECOLX - Experimental evidence at protein level: Swiss-Prot protein existence level 1. Required for efficient mobilization of ColE1 plasmid and is thus essential to promote the specific transfer of the plasmid during conjugation. Probably functions by inducing DNA bending, helping the MbeA relaxase to melt the DNA around the nic site and cleave the phosphodiester bond. Binds specifically double-stranded DNA (dsDNA) containing the ColE1 oriT but does not recognize the inverted repeat (IR). From Escherichia coli.
    855..873     +  promoter       T7 promoter: promoter for bacteriophage T7 RNA polymerase
   1121..1384    +  CDS            gvpB: GVPB_BACME - Protein inferred from homology: Swiss-Prot protein existence level 3. Gas vesicles are small, hollow, gas filled protein structures that are found in several microbial planktonic microorganisms. They allow the positioning of the organism at the favorable depth for growth. GvpA type proteins form the essential core of the structure. From Bacillus megaterium.
   3348..3364    +  5'UTR          OsADH 5'-UTR (fragment): translational enhancer from the 5'-UTR of the Oryza sativa alcohol dehydrogenase gene (Sugio et al., 2008)
   4005..4289    +  CDS            gvpS: GVPS_BACME - Protein inferred from homology: Swiss-Prot protein existence level 3. Gas vesicles are small, hollow, gas filled protein structures that are found in several microbial planktonic microorganisms. They allow the positioning of the organism at the favorable depth for growth (By similarity). From Bacillus megaterium.
   4552..4851    +  CDS            gvpJ: GVPJ_BACME - Protein inferred from homology: Swiss-Prot protein existence level 3. Gas vesicles are small, hollow, gas filled protein structures that are found in several microbial planktonic microorganisms. They allow the positioning of the organism at the favorable depth for growth. This protein could be important for the shape determination of the gas vesicle. From Bacillus megaterium.
   6270..6389    -  CDS            ydeC (fragment): YDEC_BACSU - Protein predicted: Swiss-Prot protein existence level 4. From Bacillus subtilis (strain 168).
   6422..6471    +  CDS            SET1 (fragment): solubility-enhancement tag derived from T7 phage gene 10B
   6479..6526    +  terminator     T7 terminator: transcription terminator for bacteriophage T7 RNA polymerase
   6593..6684    +  promoter       AmpR promoter: bla
   6685..7542    +  CDS            bla: BLAT_ECOLX - Experimental evidence at protein level: Swiss-Prot protein existence level 1. TEM-type are the most prevalent beta-lactamases in enterobacteria; they hydrolyze the beta-lactam bond in susceptible beta-lactam antibiotics, thus conferring resistance to penicillins and cephalosporins. TEM-3 and TEM-4 are capable of hydrolyzing cefotaxime and ceftazidime. TEM-5 is capable of hydrolyzing ceftazidime. TEM-6 is capable of hydrolyzing ceftazidime and aztreonam. TEM-8/CAZ-2, TEM- 16/CAZ-7 and TEM-24/CAZ-6 are markedly active against ceftazidime. IRT- 4 shows resistance to beta-lactamase in
   7549..7588    +  terminator     fd terminator: central terminator from bacteriophage fd (Otsuka and Kunisawa, 1982)
   7619..8207    +  rep_origin     ori: high-copy-number ColE1/pMB1/pBR322/pUC origin of replication
>Addgene plasmid #216902 | pST39-Mega'-deltaRG | addgene full sequence | sequence record 446039 | Addgene NGS Result
AACGCCAGCAACGCGGCCTTTTTACGGTTCCTGGCCTTTTGCTGGCCTTTTGCTCACATGTTCTTTCCTG
CGTTATCCCCTGATTCTGTGGATAACCGTATTACCGCCTTTGAGTGAGCTGATACCGCTCGCCGCAGCCG
AACGACCGAGCGCAGCGAGTCAGTGAGCGAGGAAGCGGAAGAGCGCCTGATGCGGTATTTTCTCCTTACG
CATCTGTGCGGTATTTCACACCGCAATGGTGCACTCTCAGTACAATCTGCTCTGATGCCGCATAGTTAAG
CCAGTATACACTCCGCTATCGCTACGTGACTGGGTCATGGCTGCGCCCCGACACCCGCCAACACCCGCTG
ACGCGCCCTGACGGGCTTGTCTGCTCCCGGCATCCGCTTACAGACAAGCTGTGACCGTCTCCGGGAGCTG
CATGTGTCAGAGGTTTTCACCGTCATCACCGAAACGCGCGAGGCAGCTGCGGTAAAGCTCATCAGCGTGG
TCGTGAAGCGATTCACAGATGTCTGCCTGTTCATCCGCGTCCAGCTCGTTGAGTTTCTCCAGAAGCGTTA
ATGTCTGGCTTCTGATAAAGCGGGCCATGTTAAGGGCGGTTTTTTCCTGTTTGGTCACTGATGCCTCCGT
GTAAGGGGGATTTCTGTTCATGGGGTAATGATACCGATGAAACGAGAGAGGATGCTCACGATACGGGTTA
CTGATGATGAACATGCCCGGTTACTGGAACGTTGTGAGGGTAAACAACTGGCGGTATGGATGCGGCGGGA
CCAGAGAAAAATCACTCAGGGTCAATGCCAGCGCTTCGTTAATACAGATGTAGGTGTTGGCACCATGCAT
CGATCCCGCGAAATTAATACGACTCACTATAGGGAGACCACAACGGTTTCCCTCTAGAGATAGCTTAGCG
ATGTGAAAGAAGCTGGAGAAAACTTTCAAGAAAAAGTTTCTTCTTCAGACGATAAAGAGAAGTCAAAAAA
TAAGCGGAAAATAAAAGGCGTAAATCAGATTAAAAAAGCAACGGATATTAAAAGCTCTACTAAGATTAAA
AGTTCTAATGATATTAAATCATCTACAGATTTAAAAACAATGGGATCATAAGCGAAAGGAGAAATGAGAT
ATGTCTATTCAAAAAAGTACTAATAGTTCAAGTTTAGCAGAAGTCATTGACCGTATTTTAGATAAAGGAA
TTGTTATTGATGCTTTTGCAAGAGTTTCTGTTGTAGGAATTGAAATTTTAACGATTGAAGCGCGAGTGGT
TATTGCCAGTGTTGATACATGGTTACGCTATGCAGAAGCAGTAGGGCTTCTTCGTGACGACGTAGAAGAA
AACGGTCTTCCTGAACGTTCAAATTCAAGTGAAGGGCAGCCGCGTTTTAGTATTTAATATGAAGTGGTAT
GGAACCTTCCTTTTTTGAGGGTGGTTCCAGCTTTCAGGAGGAACGTAAAAATGACCGTCTTAACAGACAA
AAGGAAAAAAGGCAGTGGAGCTTTTATACAAGATGACGAGACAAAAGAGGTTCTTTCAAGAGCGCTGAGC
TATTTAAAATCCGGCTATTCCATTCATTTTACAGGTCCTGCCGGCGGAGGCAAAACCTCTTTAGCGCGAG
CGCTTGCTAAAAAGAGAAAGCGTCCTGTAATGCTGATGCACGGGAATCACGAGCTCAACAACAAAGATTT
AATTGGCGATTTTACGGGATACACGAGCAAAAAAGTAATCGACCAGTACGTTCGTTCTGTCTATAAAAAA
GATGAACAGGTGAGTGAAAACTGGCAGGATGGCCGATTGCTTGAAGCTGTAAAAAATGGCTATACGCTGA
TTTACGACGAATTTACTCGTTCTAAGCCTGCGACGAATAATATCTTTCTATCGATATTAGAAGAAGGCGT
GCTGCCGCTGTATGGAGTAAAAATGACCGATCCTTTTGTGCGCGTGCATCCCGATTTCCGCGTCATCTTC
ACAAGCAATCCAGCTGAGTATGCCGGCGTATATGATACGCAAGATGCGCTTCTCGACAGGTTAATTACCA
TGTTTATTGATTATAAAGACATCGACAGAGAGACAGCGATTTTAACGGAGAAAACGGACGTAGAAGAAGA
TGAAGCGCGCACAATTGTAACGCTCGTAGCAAACGTGCGAAACCGCTCTGGAGACGAAAACAGCAGCGGA
CTTAGCCTGCGGGCTTCGCTTATGATCGCTACCCTTGCCACGCAGCAAGACATTCCTATCGATGGAAGTG
ACGAAGATTTTCAAACGTTATGTATCGATATTTTGCATCATCCGCTTACCAAATGTTTGGATGAAGAAAA
TGCAAAAAGCAAAGCCGAAAAAATCATTTTAGAAGAATGTAAGAATATAGACACTGAAGAAAAGTAAAGG
AGCTTGAAAACATGAGTGAAACAAACGAAACAGGTATTTATATTTTTAGCGCCATTCAAACGGATAAAGA
CGAAGAATTTGGCGCCGTGGAAGTAGAAGGAACAAAAGCTGAAACATTTTTGATTCGCTACAAAGACGCG
GCTATGGTAGCAGCTGAAGTACCGATGAAAATTTATCATCCTAATCGCCAAAATTTATTAATGCATCAAA
ACGCAGTAGCAGCGATTATGGACAAGAACGATACGGTTATTCCAATCAGCTTTGGGAATGTATTCAAATC
AAAAGAAGACGTAAAAGTTCTTTTGGAAAACCTTTATCCGCAGTTTGAAAAGCTGTTTCCAGCGATCAAA
GGAAAAATTGAAGTCGGTTTAAAAGTAATTGGGAAAAAAGAATGGCTTGAGAAAAAAGTAAACGAAAATC
CTGAACTTGAGAAAGTATCAGCATCCGTAAAAGGAAAATCAGAAGCAGCCGGTTATTATGAGCGTATTCA
ACTTGGAGGAATGGCTCAAAAGATGTTTACTTCCCTGCAAAAAGAAGTCAAGACAGATGTGTTTTCTCCG
CTTGAAGAAGCAGCGGAAGCAGCAAAAGCAAATGAGCCAACGGGCGAAACGATGCTTTTAAACGCGTCTT
TCTTAATTAACCGAGAAGATGAAGCGAAGTTTGATGAAAAAGTAAATGAAGCGCATGAAAACTGGAAAGA
CAAAGCCGATTTTCATTACAGCGGTCCTTGGCCTGCTTATAATTTTGTGAACATTCGCCTAAAAGTAGAA
GAGAAATAACGAAATGAGGAATCCTAGATGGGAGAATTACTGTATTTATACGGTTTAATTCCAACAAAAG
AAGCAGCAGCCATAGAGCCGTTTCCATCTTATAAGGGGTTTGACGGAGAACATTCACTGTACCCAATTGC
GTTTGATCAGGTGACGGCTGTAGTTTCTAAGCTGGATGCTGACACCTATTCAGAAAAAGTGATTCAAGAA
AAAATGGAGCAGGATATGAGCTGGCTGCAGGAAAAAGCATTTCATCATCACGAAACGGTAGCCGCTTTGT
ACGAAGAATTTACGATCATTCCATTAAAATTTTGCACCATTTATAAAGGTGAAGAAAGTCTGCAGGCAGC
TATTGAGATTAACAAAGAAAAGATAGAGAATTCACTGACGCTGCTTCAAGGAAATGAAGAGTGGAATGTG
AAAATTTACTGTGATGATACAGAGCTTAAAAAAGGAATCAGCGAAACGAATGAAAGCGTGAAAGCGAAAA
AACAAGAAATTAGTCACTTATCACCAGGAAGACAGTTTTTTGAAAAGAAAAAAATAGATCAGCTGATTGA
AAAAGAATTAGAGCTTCACAAAAACAAAGTGTGTGAAGAGATACATGACAAGCTAAAAGAATTATCGCTT
TATGACTCTGTTAAAAAGAATTGGAGCAAAGACGTAACTGGCGCAGCTGAACAGATGGCGTGGAACAGCG
TGTTTCTTCTCCCGTCTCTGCAGATTACTAAGTTCGTAAACGAAATAGAAGAGCTTCAGCAAAGGCTTGA
AAATAAAGGCTGGAAGTTTGAAGTGACGGGACCATGGCCGCCCTATCATTTCTCGAGCTTTGCGTAAAGT
GAGGAATTAACATTATGTCTCTTAAACAATCCATGGAGAATAAAGATATTGCTCTTATTGATATTTTAGA
TGTCATTTTAGATAAAGGAGTCGCCATTAAAGGAGACTTAATCATTTCCATAGCTGGCGTCGATTTAGTG
TATTTGGATTTGCGGGTGCTTATTTCTTCGGTTGAAACGCTTGTGCAAGCAAAAGAAGGAAATCACAAAC
CAATCACTTCTGAACAATTTGATAAACAAAAGGAGGAATTAATGGATGCAACCGGTCAGCCAAGCAAATG
GACGAATCCACTTGGATCCTGATCAAGCTGAACAAGGCTTAGCGCAGCTTGTGATGACAGTTATTGAGCT
ATTGAGGCAAATCGTTGAACGTCATGCCATGAGGCGGGTGGAGGGTGGAACGTTGACGGACGAACAAATT
GAAAACTTAGGAATTGCACTAATGAACTTAGAAGAAAAAATGGACGAGTTGAAAGAGGTGTTCGGTCTGG
ATGCAGAAGATTTAAATATTGATCTTGGACCGCTAGGCAGCCTGCTTTAAGCGGTCAGTAGGAGGAACAG
TATGGCAGTCGAACATAATATGCAGTCAAGTACGATTGTAGATGTGCTCGAAAAGATTTTGGATAAAGGA
GTCGTTATAGCGGGGGACATCACCGTAGGAATTGCAGATGTCGAGCTATTAACGATAAAGATCCGCTTGA
TTGTGGCTTCGGTTGATAAGGCAAAAGAAATCGGCATGGACTGGTGGGAAAATGATCCGTATCTCAGTTC
AAAAGGAGCCAATAACAAAGCGCTCGAAGAAGAAAATAAAATGCTGCATGAGCGGTTAAAAACGCTTGAA
GAAAAAATAGAAACGAAACGTTAAAAACTGTACGCTACTTAAAAAATGGAGGGATTTACAATGGCAACTG
AAACAAAATTAGATAACACACAGGCAGAAAACAAGGAAAATAAAAATGCGGAAAACGGTTCAAAAGAAAA
GAACGGTTCAAAAGCAAGCAAAACAACAAGCAGCGGGCCAATCAAACGAGCGGTAGCAGGAGGCATCATC
GGTGCAACGATTGGATATGTATCGACTCCTGAAAATCGAAAAAGTCTCCTTGACCGCATTGATACAGACG
AATTAAAAAGCAAAGCATCTGATTTAGGAACAAAGGTAAAAGAAAAATCAAAAAGCAGCGTGGCCAGCCT
GAAAACATCTGCGGGAAGCTTGTTTAAAAAAGATAAAGATAAATCAAAAGATGATGAAGAAAACGTAAAT
TCTTCTAGTAGCGAAACAGAAGACGATAACGTTCAAGAGTACGACGAGTTAAAAGAAGAAAATCAAACTC
TTCAAGATCGCTTATCACAGCTTGAAGAAAAAATGAACATGCTTGTTGAGCTTAGCCTCAATAAAAATCA
AGACGAAGAAGCGGAAGATACAGATTCCGACGAAGAAGAGAACGATGAGAACGATGAAAACGATGAAAAC
GAGCAGGACGATGAAAACGAAGAAGAAACATCTAAGCCACGTAAAAAGGATAAAAAAGAAGCTGAGGAAG
AAGAAAGTGAAAGTGACGAAGACAGCGAGGAAGAAGAGGAAGATTCTCGCTCAAACAAAAAAAATAAAAA
AGTAAAAACAGAAGAAGAAGACGAAGATGAAAGCGAAGAAGAAAAAAAGGAAGCGAAACCAAAAAAGTCA
ACAGCTAAAAAATCAAAAAATACAAAAGCAAAGAAAAACACGGACGAAGAAGATGATGAAGCAACATCTC
TTTCTAGTGAAGACGATACAACAGCCTAAGACGTAAAGGAGGAAAGAAAGACATGAGTACAGGCCCTTCT
TTTTCAACTAAAGACAATACGCTTGAATACTTTGTGAAAGCTTCTAATAAACACGGCTTTTCACTTGATA
TTTCATTAAATGTAAACGGCGCTGTGATTTCCGGTACCATGATTTCAGCAAAAGAATACTTTGATTACTT
AAGCGAAACGTTTGAAGAAGGCAGTGAAGTGGCTCAGGCGCTAAGCGAACAATTCTCTTTAGCAAGCGAA
GCGAGCGAATCAAACGGAGAAGCAGAAGCCCATTTTATTCATTTGAAAAATACAAAGATTTACTGTGGAG
ACAGTAAATCTACTCCTTCTAAAGGCAAAATCTTTTGGAGAGGGAAAATAGCAGAAGTAGACGGGTTTTT
CTTAGGAAAGATTTCTGATGCAAAATCAACGAGTAAAAAGAGTTCATAAAAAACGGCGGGGTGATTGCCC
CGCCGTTTTTTAGTGATGTGATGAGATGTGCAGCTTCTTTTTTCGATACATGAGCGGAGTCATCTTCATT
TCTTTTCGAAACTGATTAATAAAATAGCTTGTACTATTAAACCCTACTTGATAGGCGACTTCCGTCACAT
TTGCTTCTGCTTGCTGCAGTCCGGATTCGCGAACGCGTCTCGAGAGATCCGGCTGCTAACAAAGCCCGAA
AGGAAGCTGAGTTGGCTGCTGCCACCGCTGAGCAATAACTAGCATAACCCCTTGGGGCCTCTAAACGGGT
CTTGAGGGGTTTTTTGCTGAAAGGAGGAACTATATCCGACTAGTAGCCCGCCTAATGAGCGGGCTTTTTT
TTAATTCCCCTATTTGTTTATTTTTCTAAATACATTCAAATATGTATCCGCTCATGAGACAATAACCCTG
ATAAATGCTTCAATAATATTGAAAAAGGAAGAGTATGAGTATTCAACATTTCCGTGTCGCCCTTATTCCC
TTTTTTGCGGCATTTTGCCTTCCTGTTTTTGCTCACCCAGAAACGCTCGTGAAAGTAAAAGACGCAGAGG
ACCAATTGGGGGCACGAGTGGGATACATAGAACTGGACTTGAATAGCGGTAAAATCCTTGAGAGTTTTCG
CCCTGAAGAGCGTTTTCCAATGATGAGCACTTTCAAAGTTCTGCTATGTGGAGCAGTATTATCCCGTGTA
GATGCGGGGCAAGAGCAACTCGGACGACGAATACACTATTCGCAGAATGACTTGGTTGAATACTCCCCAG
TGACAGAAAAGCACCTTACGGACGGAATGACGGTAAGAGAATTATGTAGTGCCGCCATAACGATGAGTGA
TAACACTGCGGCGAACTTACTTCTGACAACCATCGGTGGACCGAAGGAATTAACCGCTTTTTTGCACAAT
ATGGGAGACCATGTAACTCGCCTTGACCGTTGGGAACCAGAACTGAATGAAGCCATACCAAACGACGAGC
GAGACACCACAATGCCTGCGGCAATGGCAACAACATTACGCAAACTATTAACTGGCGAACTACTTACTCT
GGCTTCACGGCAACAATTAATAGACTGGCTTGAAGCGGATAAAGTTGCAGGACCACTACTGCGTTCGGCA
CTTCCTGCTGGCTGGTTTATTGCTGATAAATCTGGGGCAGGAGAGCGTGGTTCACGGGGTATCATTGCCG
CACTTGGACCAGATGGTAAGCCTTCCCGTATCGTAGTTATCTACACGACGGGTAGTCAGGCAACTATGGA
CGAACGAAATAGACAGATTGCTGAAATAGGGGCTTCACTGATTAAGCATTGGTAAACCGATACAATTAAA
GGCTCCTTTTGGAGCCTTTTTTTTTGGACGGACCGGTAGAAAAGATCAAAGGATCTTCTTGAGATCCTTT
TTTTCTGCGCGTAATCTGCTGCTTGCAAACAAAAAAACCACCGCTACCAGCGGTGGTTTGTTTGCCGGAT
CAAGAGCTACCAACTCTTTTTCCGAAGGTAACTGGCTTCAGCAGAGCGCAGATACCAAATACTGTCCTTC
TAGTGTAGCCGTAGTTAGGCCACCACTTCAAGAACTCTGTAGCACCGCCTACATACCTCGCTCTGCTAAT
CCTGTTACCAGTGGCTGCTGCCAGTGGCGATAAGTCGTGTCTTACCGGGTTGGACTCAAGACGATAGTTA
CCGGATAAGGCGCAGCGGTCGGGCTGAACGGGGGGTTCGTGCACACAGCCCAGCTTGGAGCGAACGACCT
ACACCGAACTGAGATACCTACAGCGTGAGCTATGAGAAAGCGCCACGCTTCCCGAAGGGAGAAAGGCGGA
CAGGTATCCGGTAAGCGGCAGGGTCGGAACAGGAGAGCGCACGAGGGAGCTTCCAGGGGGAAACGCCTGG
TATCTTTATAGTCCTGTCGGGTTTCGCCACCTCTGACTTGAGCGTCGATTTTTGTGATGCTCGTCAGGGG
GGCGGAGCCTATGGAAA
